Addgene plasmid #114063: pFastBac-His6-Mps1-WT
Purpose: protein production
Depositing lab: Geert Kops. Depositing organization: University Medical Centre Utrecht. Publication: Mps1 phosphorylates Borealin to control Aurora B activity and chromosome alignment. Jelluma N, Brenkman AB, van den Broek NJ, Cruijsen CW, van Osch MH, Lens SM, Medema RH, Kops GJ. Cell. 2008 Jan 25;132(2):233-46. doi: 10.1016/j.cell.2007.11.046. PubMed 18243099.
Backbone
  Vector backbone: pFastBac
  Vector type: Insect Expression
Growth in bacteria
  Bacterial resistance: Ampicillin, 100 μg/mL
  Growth temperature: 37°C
  Growth strain: DH5alpha
  Copy number: High Copy
Gene/Insert
  Gene/Insert name: Mps1-WT
  Species: H. sapiens (human)
  Mutation: none
  Entrez Gene: TTK (a.k.a. CT96, ESK, MPH1, MPS1, MPS1L1, PYT)
  Tag / fusion protein: His6 (N terminal on insert)
  Cloning method: Restriction Enzyme; 5′ cloning site Unknown (unknown if destroyed); 3′ cloning site Unknown (unknown if destroyed)
Terms and licenses: Academic/Nonprofit Terms; Industry Terms: Not Available to Industry
How to cite: pFastBac-His6-Mps1-WT was a gift from Geert Kops (Addgene plasmid # 114063 ; http://n2t.net/addgene:114063 ; RRID:Addgene_114063)
