[The description below was written by a language model from this plasmid's Addgene catalogue record and pLannotate feature annotations shown in this document.]
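Description:
pFastBac-His6-Mps1-WT is a baculovirus donor (transfer) plasmid built on the pFastBac backbone for producing recombinant human Mps1 kinase (gene TTK) in insect cells. In E. coli it is maintained at high copy from a ColE1/pUC-type origin and selected with ampicillin through the β-lactamase gene. An f1 phage origin is also present.

The expression cassette is driven by the Autographa californica polyhedrin promoter, a very strong, very late baculoviral promoter. Downstream of it lies an N-terminal histidine tag, which the catalogue lists as His6 and the annotation detects as a partial match to a longer His tag. This is followed by a TEV protease recognition site, so the tag can be removed after affinity purification. Next comes the wild-type TTK/Mps1 coding sequence with no recorded mutations, terminated by an SV40 polyadenylation signal. The restriction sites used for cloning are not recorded.

The cassette, together with a gentamicin acetyltransferase gene expressed from the Pc integron promoter, sits between the Tn7L and Tn7R ends of a mini-Tn7 element. In standard use of this type of vector, Tn7 transposition moves that segment into a bacmid carried in a suitable E. coli host. Gentamicin resistance marks the transposed DNA, and the resulting recombinant bacmid is used to generate baculovirus for infecting insect cells.

The stated purpose is protein production. Mps1 is a dual-specificity kinase needed for the mitotic checkpoint and chromosome alignment, and the associated study concerns its phosphorylation of Borealin to control Aurora B activity, so the purified enzyme suits biochemical work such as in vitro kinase assays.
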