Features (pLannotate 1.2.2; 17 found; start..end, strand, type, name):
     43..134     +  promoter       polyhedrin promoter: polh from Autographa californica; promoter for the baculovirus polyhedrin gene
    199..218     +  CDS            8xHis (fragment): 8xHis affinity tag
    240..260     +  CDS            TEV site: tobacco etch virus (TEV) protease recognition and cleavage site
    336..2906    +  CDS            TTK: TTK_HUMAN - Also known as MPS1, MPS1L1. Experimental evidence at protein level: Swiss-Prot protein existence level 1. Phosphorylates proteins on serine, threonine, and tyrosine (PubMed:18243099, PubMed:29162720). Probably associated with cell proliferation (PubMed:18243099). Phosphorylates MAD1L1 to promote mitotic checkpoint signaling (PubMed:29162720). Essential for chromosome alignment by enhancing AURKB activity (via direct CDCA8 phosphorylation) at the centromere, and for the mitotic checkpoint (PubMed:18243099). From Homo sapiens (Human).
   3328..3411    +  CDS            large T antigen (fragment): large T antigen from SV40 (simian virus 40)
   3434..3568    +  polyA_signal   SV40 poly(A) signal: SV40 polyadenylation signal
   3597..3762    -  mobile_element Tn7L: mini-Tn7 element (left end of the Tn7 transposon) Tn7
   3925..3941    +  CDS            lacZα (fragment): LacZα fragment of β-galactosidase; lacZ fragment
   3946..4400    +  rep_origin     f1 ori (sequence partly withheld): f1 bacteriophage origin of replication; arrow indicates direction of (+) strand synthesis
   4426..4530    +  promoter       AmpR promoter: bla
   4531..5391    +  CDS            AmpR: β-lactamase; bla; confers resistance to ampicillin, carbenicillin, and related antibiotics
   5562..6150    +  rep_origin     ori: high-copy-number ColE1/pMB1/pBR322/pUC origin of replication
   6336..6387    -  misc_feature   bom (fragment): basis of mobility region from pBR322
   6455..6679    -  mobile_element Tn7R: mini-Tn7 element (right end of the Tn7 transposon) Tn7
   6746..7279    -  CDS            GmR: gentamycin acetyltransferase; aacC1; confers resistance to gentamycin
   7449..7477    -  promoter       Pc promoter: intI1 (promoter lies within the coding sequence); class 1 integron promoter
   7455..16      -  CDS            YPR2_ECOLX (fragment) (across the origin): Protein predicted: Swiss-Prot protein existence level 4. From Escherichia coli.
>Addgene plasmid #114063 | pFastBac-His6-Mps1-WT | addgene full sequence | sequence record 221650 | Addgene NGS Result
TAGTTCTAGTGGTTGGCTACGTATACTCCGGAATATTAATAGATCATGGAGATAATTAAAATGATAACCA
TCTCGCAAATAAATAAGTATTTTACTGTTTTCGTAACAGTTTTGTAATAAAAAAACCTATAAATATTCCG
GATTATTCATACCGTCCCACCATCGGGCGCGGATCTCGGTCCGAAACCATGTCGTACTACCATCACCATC
ACCATCACGATTACGATATCCCAACGACCGAAAACCTGTATTTTCAGGGCGCCATGGATCCGGAATTCAA
AGGCCTACGTCGACGAGCTCAACTAGTGCGGCCGCGAATCGGCACGAGGGTAGAAATGGAATCCGAGGAT
TTAAGTGGCAGAGAATTGACAATTGATTCCATAATGAACAAAGTGAGAGACATTAAAAATAAGTTTAAAA
ATGAAGACCTTACTGATGAACTAAGCTTGAATAAAATTTCTGCTGATACTACAGATAACTCGGGAACTGT
TAACCAAATTATGATGATGGCAAACAACCCAGAGGACTGGTTGAGTTTGTTGCTCAAACTAGAGAAAAAC
AGTGTTCCGCTAAGTGATGCTCTTTTAAATAAATTGATTGGTCGTTACAGTCAAGCAATTGAAGCGCTTC
CCCCAGATAAATATGGCCAAAATGAGAGTTTTGCTAGAATTCAAGTGAGATTTGCTGAATTAAAAGCTAT
TCAAGAGCCAGATGATGCACGTGACTACTTTCAAATGGCCAGAGCAAACTGCAAGAAATTTGCTTTTGTT
CATATATCTTTTGCACAATTTGAACTGTCACAAGGTAATGTCAAAAAAAGTAAACAACTTCTTCAAAAAG
CTGTAGAACGTGGAGCAGTACCACTAGAAATGCTGGAAATTGCCCTGCGGAATTTAAACCTCCAAAAAAA
GCAGCTGCTTTCAGAGGAGGAAAAGAAGAATTTATCAGCATCTACGGTATTAACTGCCCAAGAATCATTT
TCCGGTTCACTTGGGCATTTACAGAATAGGAACAACAGTTGTGATTCCAGAGGACAGACTACTAAAGCCA
GGTTTTTATATGGAGAGAACATGCCACCACAAGATGCAGAAATAGGTTACCGGAATTCATTGAGACAAAC
TAACAAAACTAAACAGTCATGCCCATTTGGAAGAGTCCCAGTTAACCTTCTAAATAGCCCAGATTGTGAT
GTGAAGACAGATGATTCAGTTGTACCTTGTTTTATGAAAAGACAAACCTCTAGATCAGAATGCCGAGATT
TGGTTGTGCCTGGATCTAAACCAAGTGGAAATGATTCCTGTGAATTAAGAAATTTAAAGTCTGTTCAAAA
TAGTCATTTCAAGGAACCTCTGGTGTCAGATGAAAAGAGTTCTGAACTTATTATTACTGATTCAATAACC
CTGAAGAATAAAACGGAATCAAGTCTTCTAGCTAAATTAGAAGAAACTAAAGAGTATCAAGAACCAGAGG
TTCCAGAGAGTAACCAGAAACAGTGGCAATCTAAGAGAAAGTCAGAGTGTATTAACCAGAATCCTGCTGC
ATCTTCAAATCACTGGCAGATTCCGGAGTTAGCCCGAAAAGTTAATACAGAGCAGAAACATACCACTTTT
GAGCAACCTGTCTTTTCAGTTTCAAAACAGTCACCACCAATATCAACATCTAAATGGTTTGACCCAAAAT
CTATTTGTAAGACACCAAGCAGCAATACCTTGGATGATTACATGAGCTGTTTTAGAACTCCAGTTGTAAA
GAATGACTTTCCACCTGCTTGTCAGTTGTCAACACCTTATGGCCAACCTGCCTGTTTCCAGCAGCAACAG
CATCAAATACTTGCCACTCCACTTCAAAATTTACAGGTTTTAGCATCTTCTTCAGCAAATGAATGCATTT
CGGTTAAAGGAAGAATTTATTCCATATTAAAGCAGATAGGAAGTGGAGGTTCAAGCAAGGTATTTCAGGT
GTTAAATGAAAAGAAACAGATATATGCTATAAAATATGTGAACTTAGAAGAAGCAGATAACCAAACTCTT
GATAGTTACCGGAACGAAATAGCTTATTTGAATAAACTACAACAACACAGTGATAAGATCATCCGACTTT
ATGATTATGAAATCACGGACCAGTACATCTACATGGTAATGGAGTGTGGAAATATTGATCTTAATAGTTG
GCTTAAAAAGAAAAAATCCATTGATCCATGGGAACGCAAGAGTTACTGGAAAAATATGTTAGAGGCAGTT
CACACAATCCATCAACATGGCATTGTTCACAGTGATCTTAAACCAGCTAACTTTCTGATAGTTGATGGAA
TGCTAAAGCTAATTGATTTTGGGATTGCAAACCAAATGCAACCAGATACAACAAGTGTTGTTAAAGATTC
TCAGGTTGGCACAGTTAATTATATGCCACCAGAAGCAATCAAAGATATGTCTTCCTCCAGAGAGAATGGG
AAATCTAAGTCAAAGATAAGCCCCAAAAGTGATGTTTGGTCCTTAGGATGTATTTTGTACTATATGACTT
ACGGGAAAACACCATTTCAGCAGATAATTAATCAGATTTCTAAATTACATGCCATAATTGATCCTAATCA
TGAAATTGAATTTCCCGATATTCCAGAGAAAGATCTTCAAGATGTGTTAAAGTGTTGTTTAAAAAGGGAC
CCAAAACAGAGGATATCCATTCCTGAGCTCCTGGCTCATCCATATGTTCAAATTCAAACTCATCCAGTTA
ACCAAATGGCCAAGGGAACCACTGAAGAAATGAAATATGTTCTGGGCCAACTTGTTGGTCTGAATTCTCC
TAACTCCATTTTGAAAGCTGCTAAAACTTTATATGAACACTATAGTGGTGGTGAAAGTCATAATTCTTCA
TCCTCCAAGACTTTTGAAAAAAAAAGGGGAAAAAAATGATTTGCAGTTATTCGTAATGTCAGATACCACC
TATAAAATATATTGGACTGTTATACTCTTGAATCCCTGTGGAAATCTACATTTGAAGACAACATCACTCT
GAAGTGTTATCAGCAAAAAAAATTCAGTAGATTATCTTTAAAAGAAAACTGTAAAAATAGCAACCACTTA
TGGCACTGTATATATTGTAGACTTGTTTTCTCTGTTTTATGCTCTTGTGTAATCTACTTGACATCATTTT
ACTCTTGGAATAGTGGGTGGATAGCAAGTATATTCTAAAAAACTTTGTAAATAAAGTTTTGTGGCTAAAA
TGACAAAAAAAAAAAAAAAAAACTCGACTCTAGATTGCGGCCGCTTTCGAATCTAGAGCCTGCAGTCTCG
AGGCATGCGGTACCAAGCTTGTCGAGAAGTACTAGAGGATCATAATCAGCCATACCACATTTGTAGAGGT
TTTACTTGCTTTAAAAAACCTCCCACACCTCCCCCTGAACCTGAAACATAAAATGAATGCAATTGTTGTT
GTTAACTTGTTTATTGCAGCTTATAATGGTTACAAATAAAGCAATAGCATCACAAATTTCACAAATAAAG
CATTTTTTTCACTGCATTCTAGTTGTGGTTTGTCCAAACTCATCAATGTATCTTATCATGTCTGGATCTG
ATCACTGCTTGAGCCTAGGAGATCCGAACCAGATAAGTGAAATCTAGTTCCAAACTATTTTGTCATTTTT
AATTTTCGTATTAGCTTACGACGCTACACCCAGTTCCCATCTATTTTGTCACTCTTCCCTAAATAATCCT
TAAAAACTCCATTTCCACCCCTCCCAGTTCCCAACTATTTTGTCCGCCCACAGCGGGGCATTTTTCTTCC
TGTTATGTTTTTAATCAAACATCCTGCCAACTCCATGTGACAAACCGTCATCTTCGGCTACTTTTTCTCT
GTCACAGAATGAAAATTTTTCTGTCATCTCTTCGTTATTAATGTTTGTAATTGACTGAATATCAACGCTT
ATTTGCAGCCTGAATGGCGAATGGG
[124 nt withheld, positions 3946-4069]
C
[91 nt withheld, positions 4071-4161]
A
[49 nt withheld, positions 4163-4211]
CCTTTGACGTTGGAGTCCACGTTCTT
[37 nt withheld, positions 4238-4274]
ACCCTATCTCGGTCTATTCTTTTGATTTATAAGGGATTTTGCCGATTTCGGCCTATTGGTTAAAAAATGA
GCTGATTTAACAAAAATTTAACGCGAATTTTAACAAAATATTAACGCTTACAATTTAGGTGGCACTTTTC
GGGGAAATGTGCGCGGAACCCCTATTTGTTTATTTTTCTAAATACATTCAAATATGTATCCGCTCATGAG
ACAATAACCCTGATAAATGCTTCAATAATATTGAAAAAGGAAGAGTATGAGTATTCAACATTTCCGTGTC
GCCCTTATTCCCTTTTTTGCGGCATTTTGCCTTCCTGTTTTTGCTCACCCAGAAACGCTGGTGAAAGTAA
AAGATGCTGAAGATCAGTTGGGTGCACGAGTGGGTTACATCGAACTGGATCTCAACAGCGGTAAGATCCT
TGAGAGTTTTCGCCCCGAAGAACGTTTTCCAATGATGAGCACTTTTAAAGTTCTGCTATGTGGCGCGGTA
TTATCCCGTATTGACGCCGGGCAAGAGCAACTCGGTCGCCGCATACACTATTCTCAGAATGACTTGGTTG
AGTACTCACCAGTCACAGAAAAGCATCTTACGGATGGCATGACAGTAAGAGAATTATGCAGTGCTGCCAT
AACCATGAGTGATAACACTGCGGCCAACTTACTTCTGACAACGATCGGAGGACCGAAGGAGCTAACCGCT
TTTTTGCACAACATGGGGGATCATGTAACTCGCCTTGATCGTTGGGAACCGGAGCTGAATGAAGCCATAC
CAAACGACGAGCGTGACACCACGATGCCTGTAGCAATGGCAACAACGTTGCGCAAACTATTAACTGGCGA
ACTACTTACTCTAGCTTCCCGGCAACAATTAATAGACTGGATGGAGGCGGATAAAGTTGCAGGACCACTT
CTGCGCTCGGCCCTTCCGGCTGGCTGGTTTATTGCTGATAAATCTGGAGCCGGTGAGCGTGGGTCTCGCG
GTATCATTGCAGCACTGGGGCCAGATGGTAAGCCCTCCCGTATCGTAGTTATCTACACGACGGGGAGTCA
GGCAACTATGGATGAACGAAATAGACAGATCGCTGAGATAGGTGCCTCACTGATTAAGCATTGGTAACTG
TCAGACCAAGTTTACTCATATATACTTTAGATTGATTTAAAACTTCATTTTTAATTTAAAAGGATCTAGG
TGAAGATCCTTTTTGATAATCTCATGACCAAAATCCCTTAACGTGAGTTTTCGTTCCACTGAGCGTCAGA
CCCCGTAGAAAAGATCAAAGGATCTTCTTGAGATCCTTTTTTTCTGCGCGTAATCTGCTGCTTGCAAACA
AAAAAACCACCGCTACCAGCGGTGGTTTGTTTGCCGGATCAAGAGCTACCAACTCTTTTTCCGAAGGTAA
CTGGCTTCAGCAGAGCGCAGATACCAAATACTGTTCTTCTAGTGTAGCCGTAGTTAGGCCACCACTTCAA
GAACTCTGTAGCACCGCCTACATACCTCGCTCTGCTAATCCTGTTACCAGTGGCTGCTGCCAGTGGCGAT
AAGTCGTGTCTTACCGGGTTGGACTCAAGACGATAGTTACCGGATAAGGCGCAGCGGTCGGGCTGAACGG
GGGGTTCGTGCACACAGCCCAGCTTGGAGCGAACGACCTACACCGAACTGAGATACCTACAGCGTGAGCT
ATGAGAAAGCGCCACGCTTCCCGAAGGGAGAAAGGCGGACAGGTATCCGGTAAGCGGCAGGGTCGGAACA
GGAGAGCGCACGAGGGAGCTTCCAGGGGGAAACGCCTGGTATCTTTATAGTCCTGTCGGGTTTCGCCACC
TCTGACTTGAGCGTCGATTTTTGTGATGCTCGTCAGGGGGGCGGAGCCTATGGAAAAACGCCAGCAACGC
GGCCTTTTTACGGTTCCTGGCCTTTTGCTGGCCTTTTGCTCACATGTTCTTTCCTGCGTTATCCCCTGAT
TCTGTGGATAACCGTATTACCGCCTTTGAGTGAGCTGATACCGCTCGCCGCAGCCGAACGACCGAGCGCA
GCGAGTCAGTGAGCGAGGAAGCGGAAGAGCGCCTGATGCGGTATTTTCTCCTTACGCATCTGTGCGGTAT
TTCACACCGCATAGACCAGCCGCGTAACCTGGCAAAATCGGTTACGGTTGAGTAATAAATGGATGCCCTG
CGTAAGCGGGTGTGGGCGGACAATAAAGTCTTAAACTGAACAAAATAGATCTAAACTATGACAATAAAGT
CTTAAACTAGACAGAATAGTTGTAAACTGAAATCAGTCCAGTTATGCTGTGAAAAAGCATACTGGACTTT
TGTTATGGCTAAAGCAAACTCTTCATTTTCTGAAGTGCAAATTGCCCGTCGTATTAAAGAGGGGCGTGGC
CAAGGGCATGGTAAAGACTATATTCGCGGCGTTGTGACAATTTACCGAACAACTCCGCGGCCGGGAAGCC
GATCTCGGCTTGAACGAATTGTTAGGTGGCGGTACTTGGGTCGATATCAAAGTGCATCACTTCTTCCCGT
ATGCCCAACTTTGTATAGAGAGCCACTGCGGGATCGTCACCGTAATCTGCTTGCACGTAGATCACATAAG
CACCAAGCGCGTTGGCCTCATGCTTGAGGAGATTGATGAGCGCGGTGGCAATGCCCTGCCTCCGGTGCTC
GCCGGAGACTGCGAGATCATAGATATAGATCTCACTACGCGGCTGCTCAAACTTGGGCAGAACGTAAGCC
GCGAGAGCGCCAACAACCGCTTCTTGGTCGAAGGCAGCAAGCGCGATGAATGTCTTACTACGGAGCAAGT
TCCCGAGGTAATCGGAGTCCGGCTGATGTTGGGAGTAGGTGGCTACGTCTCCGAACTCACGACCGAAAAG
ATCAAGAGCAGCCCGCATGGATTTGACTTGGTCAGGGCCGAGCCTACATGTGCGAATGATGCCCATACTT
GAGCCACCTAACTTTGTTTTAGGGCGACTGCCCTGCTGCGTAACATCGTTGCTGCTCCATAACATCAAAC
ATCGACCCACGGCGTAACGCGCTTGCTGCTTGGATGCCCGAGGCATAGACTGTACAAAAAAACAGTCATA
ACAAGCCATGAAAACCGCCACTGCGCCGTTACCACCGCTGCGTTCGGTCAAGGTTCTGGACCAGTTGCGT
GAGCGCATACGCTACTTGCATTACAGTTTACGAACCGAACAGGCTTATGTCAACTGGGTTCGTGCCTTCA
TCCGTTTCCACGGTGTGCGTCACCCGGCAACCTTGGGCAGCAGCGAAGTCGAGGCATTTCTGTCCTGGCT
GGCGAACGAGCGCAAGGTTTCGGTCTCCACGCATCGTCAGGCATTGGCGGCCTTGCTGTTCTTCTACGGC
AAGGTGCTGTGCACGGATCTGCCCTGGCTTCAGGAGATCGGAAGACCTCGGCCGTCGCGGCGCTTGCCGG
TGGTGCTGACCCCGGATGAAGTGGTTCGCATCCTCGGTTTTCTGGAAGGCGAGCATCGTTTGTTCGCCCA
GGACTCTAGCTA
