>Addgene plasmid #114063 | pFastBac-His6-Mps1-WT | depositor partial sequence | sequence record 215358 | human Mps1 ORF lacking ATG
GAATCCGAGGATTTAAGTGGCAGAGAATTGACAATTGATTCCATAATGAACAAAGTGAGAGACATTAAAA
ATAAGTTTAAAAATGAAGACCTTACTGATGAACTAAGCTTGAATAAAATTTCTGCTGATACTACAGATAA
CTCGGGAACTGTTAACCAAATTATGATGATGGCAAACAACCCAGAGGACTGGTTGAGTTTGTTGCTCAAA
CTAGAGAAAAACAGTGTTCCGCTAAGTGATGCTCTTTTAAATAAATTGATTGGTCGTTACAGTCAAGCAA
TTGAAGCGCTTCCCCCAGATAAATATGGCCAAAATGAGAGTTTTGCTAGAATTCAAGTGAGATTTGCTGA
ATTAAAAGCTATTCAAGAGCCAGATGATGCACGTGACTACTTTCAAATGGCCAGAGCAAACTGCAAGAAA
TTTGCTTTTGTTCATATATCTTTTGCACAATTTGAACTGTCACAAGGTAATGTCAAAAAAAGTAAACAAC
TTCTTCAAAAAGCTGTAGAACGTGGAGCAGTACCACTAGAAATGCTGGAAATTGCCCTGCGGAATTTAAA
CCTCCAAAAAAAGCAGCTGCTTTCAGAGGAGGAAAAGAAGAATTTATCAGCATCTACGGTATTAACTGCC
CAAGAATCATTTTCCGGTTCACTTGGGCATTTACAGAATAGGAACAACAGTTGTGATTCCAGAGGACAGA
CTACTAAAGCCAGGTTTTTATATGGAGAGAACATGCCACCACAAGATGCAGAAATAGGTTACCGGAATTC
ATTGAGACAAACTAACAAAACTAAACAGTCATGCCCATTTGGAAGAGTCCCAGTTAACCTTCTAAATAGC
CCAGATTGTGATGTGAAGACAGATGATTCAGTTGTACCTTGTTTTATGAAAAGACAAACCTCTAGATCAG
AATGCCGAGATTTGGTTGTGCCTGGATCTAAACCAAGTGGAAATGATTCCTGTGAATTAAGAAATTTAAA
GTCTGTTCAAAATAGTCATTTCAAGGAACCTCTGGTGTCAGATGAAAAGAGTTCTGAACTTATTATTACT
GATTCAATAACCCTGAAGAATAAAACGGAATCAAGTCTTCTAGCTAAATTAGAAGAAACTAAAGAGTATC
AAGAACCAGAGGTTCCAGAGAGTAACCAGAAACAGTGGCAATCTAAGAGAAAGTCAGAGTGTATTAACCA
GAATCCTGCTGCATCTTCAAATCACTGGCAGATTCCGGAGTTAGCCCGAAAAGTTAATACAGAGCAGAAA
CATACCACTTTTGAGCAACCTGTCTTTTCAGTTTCAAAACAGTCACCACCAATATCAACATCTAAATGGT
TTGACCCAAAATCTATTTGTAAGACACCAAGCAGCAATACCTTGGATGATTACATGAGCTGTTTTAGAAC
TCCAGTTGTAAAGAATGACTTTCCACCTGCTTGTCAGTTGTCAACACCTTATGGCCAACCTGCCTGTTTC
CAGCAGCAACAGCATCAAATACTTGCCACTCCACTTCAAAATTTACAGGTTTTAGCATCTTCTTCAGCAA
ATGAATGCATTTCGGTTAAAGGAAGAATTTATTCCATTTTAAAGCAGATAGGAAGTGGAGGTTCAAGCAA
GGTATTTCAGGTGTTAAATGAAAAGAAACAGATATATGCTATAAAATATGTGAACTTAGAAGAAGCAGAT
AACCAAACTCTTGATAGTTACCGGAACGAAATAGCTTATTTGAATAAACTACAACAACACAGTGATAAGA
TCATCCGACTTTATGATTATGAAATCACGGACCAGTACATCTACATGGTAATGGAGTGTGGAAATATTGA
TCTTAATAGTTGGCTTAAAAAGAAAAAATCCATTGATCCATGGGAACGCAAGAGTTACTGGAAAAATATG
TTAGAGGCAGTTCACACAATCCATCAACATGGCATTGTTCACAGTGATCTTAAACCAGCTAACTTTCTGA
TAGTTGATGGAATGCTAAAGCTAATTGATTTTGGGATTGCAAACCAAATGCAACCAGATACAACAAGTGT
TGTTAAAGATTCTCAGGTTGGCACAGTTAATTATATGCCACCAGAAGCAATCAAAGATATGTCTTCCTCC
AGAGAGAATGGGAAATCTAAGTCAAAGATAAGCCCCAAAAGTGATGTTTGGTCCTTAGGATGTATTTTGT
ACTATATGACTTACGGGAAAACACCATTTCAGCAGATAATTAATCAGATTTCTAAATTACATGCCATAAT
TGATCCTAATCATGAAATTGAATTTCCCGATATTCCAGAGAAAGATCTTCAAGATGTGTTAAAGTGTTGT
TTAAAAAGGGACCCAAAACAGAGGATATCCATTCCTGAGCTCCTGGCTCATCCCTATGTTCAAATTCAAA
CTCATCCAGTTAACCAAATGGCCAAGGGAACCACTGAAGAAATGAAATATGTTCTGGGCCAACTTGTTGG
TCTGAATTCTCCTAACTCCATTTTGAAAGCTGCTAAAACTTTATATGAACACTATAGTGGTGGTGAAAGT
CATAATTCTTCATCCTCCAAGACTTTTGAAAAAAAAAGGGGAAAAAAATGA
